>Addgene plasmid #142040 | TFORF2341 | addgene full sequence | sequence record 395938 | Addgene NGS Result
TTAATGTAGTCTTATGCAATACTCTTGTAGTCTTGCAACATGGTAACGATGAGTTAGCAACATGCCTTAC
AAGGAGAGAAAAAGCACCGTGCATGCCGATTGGTGGAAGTAAGGTGGTACGATCGTGCCTTATTAGGAAG
GCAACAGACGGGTCTGACATGGATTGGACGAACCACTGAATTGCCGCATTGCAGAGATATTGTATTTAAG
TGCCTAGCTCGATACATAAACGGGTCTCTCTGGTTAGACCAGATCTGAGCCTGGGAGCTCTCTGGCTAAC
TAGGGAACCCACTGCTTAAGCCTCAATAAAGCTTGCCTTGAGTGCTTCAAGTAGTGTGTGCCCGTCTGTT
GTGTGACTCTGGTAACTAGAGATCCCTCAGACCCTTTTAGTCAGTGTGGAAAATCTCTAGCAGTGGCGCC
CGAACAGGGACTTGAAAGCGAAAGGGAAACCAGAGGAGCTCTCTCGACGCAGGACTCGGCTTGCTGAAGC
GCGCACGGCAAGAGGCGAGGGGCGGCGACTGGTGAGTACGCCAAAAATTTTGACTAGCGGAGGCTAGAAG
GAGAGAGATGGGTGCGAGAGCGTCAGTATTAAGCGGGGGAGAATTAGATCGCGATGGGAAAAAATTCGGT
TAAGGCCAGGGGGAAAGAAAAAATATAAATTAAAACATATAGTATGGGCAAGCAGGGAGCTAGAACGATT
CGCAGTTAATCCTGGCCTGTTAGAAACATCAGAAGGCTGTAGACAAATACTGGGACAGCTACAACCATCC
CTTCAGACAGGATCAGAAGAACTTAGATCATTATATAATACAGTAGCAACCCTCTATTGTGTGCATCAAA
GGATAGAGATAAAAGACACCAAGGAAGCTTTAGACAAGATAGAGGAAGAGCAAAACAAAAGTAAGACCAC
CGCACAGCAAGCGGCCGCTGATCTTCAGACCTGGAGGAGGAGATATGAGGGACAATTGGAGAAGTGAATT
ATATAAATATAAAGTAGTAAAAATTGAACCATTAGGAGTAGCACCCACCAAGGCAAAGAGAAGAGTGGTG
CAGAGAGAAAAAAGAGCAGTGGGAATAGGAGCTTTGTTCCTTGGGTTCTTGGGAGCAGCAGGAAGCACTA
TGGGCGCAGCGTCAATGACGCTGACGGTACAGGCCAGACAATTATTGTCTGGTATAGTGCAGCAGCAGAA
CAATTTGCTGAGGGCTATTGAGGCGCAACAGCATCTGTTGCAACTCACAGTCTGGGGCATCAAGCAGCTC
CAGGCAAGAATCCTGGCTGTGGAAAGATACCTAAAGGATCAACAGCTCCTGGGGATTTGGGGTTGCTCTG
GAAAACTCATTTGCACCACTGCTGTGCCTTGGAATGCTAGTTGGAGTAATAAATCTCTGGAACAGATTTG
GAATCACACGACCTGGATGGAGTGGGACAGAGAAATTAACAATTACACAAGCTTAATACACTCCTTAATT
GAAGAATCGCAAAACCAGCAAGAAAAGAATGAACAAGAATTATTGGAATTAGATAAATGGGCAAGTTTGT
GGAATTGGTTTAACATAACAAATTGGCTGTGGTATATAAAATTATTCATAATGATAGTAGGAGGCTTGGT
AGGTTTAAGAATAGTTTTTGCTGTACTTTCTATAGTGAATAGAGTTAGGCAGGGATATTCACCATTATCG
TTTCAGACCCACCTCCCAACCCCGAGGGGACCCATGCATTGCATCTCAATTAGTCAGCAACCAGGTGTGG
AAAGTCCCCAGGCTCCCCAGCAGGCAGAAGTATGCAAAGCATGCGTCTCAATTAGTCAGCAACCATAGTC
CCGCCCCTAACTCCGCCCATCCCGCCCCTAACTCCGCCCAGTTCCGCCCATTCTCCGCCCCATGGCTGAC
TAATTTTTTTTATTTATGCAGAGGCCGAGGCCGCCTCGGCCTCTGAGCTATTCCAGAAGTAGTGAGGAGG
CTTTTTTGGAGGCCTAGGCTTTTGCAAAAAGCTTTCTAGAGGTACCACCGGAGCTTACCATGACCGAGTA
CAAGCCCACGGTGCGCCTCGCCACCCGCGACGACGTCCCCAGGGCCGTACGCACCCTCGCCGCCGCGTTC
GCCGACTACCCCGCCACGCGCCACACCGTCGATCCGGACCGCCACATCGAGCGGGTCACCGAGCTGCAAG
AACTCTTCCTCACGCGCGTCGGGCTCGACATCGGCAAGGTGTGGGTCGCGGACGACGGCGCCGCCGTGGC
GGTCTGGACCACGCCGGAGAGCGTCGAAGCGGGGGCGGTGTTCGCCGAGATCGGCCCGCGCATGGCCGAG
TTGAGCGGTTCCCGGCTGGCCGCGCAGCAACAGATGGAAGGCCTCCTGGCGCCGCACCGGCCCAAGGAGC
CCGCGTGGTTCCTGGCCACCGTCGGCGTCTCGCCCGACCACCAGGGCAAGGGTCTGGGCAGCGCCGTCGT
GCTCCCCGGAGTGGAGGCGGCCGAGCGCGCCGGGGTGCCCGCCTTCCTGGAGACCTCCGCGCCCCGCAAC
CTCCCCTTCTACGAGCGGCTCGGCTTCACCGTCACCGCCGACGTCGAGGTGCCCGAAGGACCGCGCACCT
GGTGCATGACCCGCAAGCCCGGTGCCAGTTAACGAATTCTAGATCTTGAGACAAATGGCAGTATTCATCC
ACAATTTTAAAAGAAAAGGGGGGATTGGGGGGTACAGTGCAGGGGAAAGAATAGTAGACATAATAGCAAC
AGACATACAAACTAAAGAATTACAAAAACAAATTACAAAAATTCAAAATTTTCGGGTTTATTACAGGGAC
AGCAGAGATCCACTTTGGCGCCGGCTCGAGGCCTGCAGGTGCAAAGATGGATAAAGTTTTAAACAGAGAG
GAATCTTTGCAGCTAATGGACCTTCTAGGTCTTGAAAGGAGTGGGAATTGGCTCCGGTGCCCGTCAGTGG
GCAGAGCGCACATCGCCCACAGTCCCCGAGAAGTTGGGGGGAGGGGTCGGCAATTGAACCGGTGCCTAGA
GAAGGTGGCGCGGGGTAAACTGGGAAAGTGATGTCGTGTACTGGCTCCGCCTTTTTCCCGAGGGTGGGGG
AGAACCGTATATAAGTGCAGTAGTCGCCGTGAACGTTCTTTTTCGCAACGGGTTTGCCGCCAGAACACAG
GTAAGTGCCGTGTGTGGTTCCCGCGGGCCTGGCCTCTTTACGGGTTATGGCCCTTGCGTGCCTTGAATTA
CTTCCACCTGGCTGCAGTACGTGATTCTTGATCCCGAGCTTCGGGTTGGAAGTGGGTGGGAGAGTTCGAG
GCCTTGCGCTTAAGGAGCCCCTTCGCCTCGTGCTTGAGTTGAGGCCTGGCCTGGGCGCTGGGGCCGCCGC
GTGCGAATCTGGTGGCACCTTCGCGCCTGTCTCGCTGCTTTCGATAAGTCTCTAGCCATTTAAAATTTTT
GATGACCTGCTGCGACGCTTTTTTTCTGGCAAGATAGTCTTGTAAATGCGGGCCAAGATCTGCACACTGG
TATTTCGGTTTTTGGGGCCGCGGGCGGCGACGGGGCCCGTGCGTCCCAGCGCACATGTTCGGCGAGGCGG
GGCCTGCGAGCGCGGCCACCGAGAATCGGACGGGGGTAGTCTCAAGCTGGCCGGCCTGCTCTGGTGCCTG
GCCTCGCGCCGCCGTGTATCGCCCCGCCCTGGGCGGCAAGGCTGGCCCGGTCGGCACCAGTTGCGTGAGC
GGAAAGATGGCCGCTTCCCGGCCCTGCTGCAGGGAGCTCAAAATGGAGGACGCGGCGCTCGGGAGAGCGG
GCGGGTGAGTCACCCACACAAAGGAAAAGGGCCTTTCCGTCCTCAGCCGTCGCTTCATGTGACTCCACGG
AGTACCGGGCGCCGTCCAGGCACCTCGATTAGTTCTCGAGCTTTTGGAGTACGTCGTCTTTAGGTTGGGG
GGAGGGGTTTTATGCGATGGAGTTTCCCCACACTGAGTGGGTGGAGACTGAAGTTAGGCCAGCTTGGCAC
TTGATGTAATTCTCCTTGGAATTTGCCCTTTTTGAGTTTGGATCTTGGTTCATTCTCAAGCCTCAGACAG
TGGTTCAAAGTTTTTTTCTTCCATTTCAGGTGTCGTGAGGCTAGCACCGCCACCATGGAGGCGCTTAGAG
TTCAGATGTTCATGCCATGCTCCTTTGAAAGCTTGTATCTCAGTTCCGCCGAGCATCCTGGGGCCTCCAA
GCCTCCGATAAGCTCCTCCAGTATGACATCACGCATCTTGCTACGCCAGCAACTCATGCGTGAGCAGATG
CAGGAGCAGGAGCGCAGGGAGCAGCAGCAGAAGCTGCAGGCGGCCCAGTTCATGCAACAGAGAGTGCCCG
TGAGTCAGACACCAGCCATAAACGTCAGTGTGCCCACCACCCTTCCCTCTGCCACGCAGGTGCCGATGGA
AGTCCTTAAGGTGCAGACCCACCTCGAAAACCCCACCAAGTACCACATACAGCAAGCCCAACGGCAGCAG
GTAAAGCAGTACCTTTCTACCACTTTAGCAAATAAACATGCCAACCAAGTCCTGAGCTTGCCATGTCCAA
ACCAGCCTGGCGATCATGTCATGCCACCGGTGCCGGGGAGCAGCGCACCCAACAGCCCCATGGCTATGCT
TACGCTTAACTCCAACTGTGAAAAAGAGGGATTTTATAAGTTTGAAGAGCAAAACAGGGCAGAGAGCGAG
TGCCCAGGCATGAACACACATTCACGAGCGTCCTGTATGCAGATGGATGATGTAATCGATGACATCATTA
GCCTAGAATCAAGTTATAATGAGGAAATCTTGGGCTTGATGGATCCTGCTTTGCAAATGGCAAATACGTT
GCCTGTCTCGGGAAACTTGATTGATCTTTATGGAAACCAAGGTCTGCCCCCACCAGGCCTCACCATCAGC
AACTCCTGTCCAGCCAACCTTCCCAACATAAAAAGGGAGCTCACAGAGTCTGAAGCAAGAGCACTGGCCA
AAGAGAGGCAGAAAAAGGACAATCACAACCTGATTGAACGAAGAAGAAGATTTAACATAAATGACCGCAT
TAAAGAACTAGGTACTTTGATTCCCAAGTCAAATGATCCAGACATGCGCTGGAACAAGGGAACCATCTTA
AAAGCATCCGTGGACTATATCCGAAAGTTGCAACGAGAACAGCAACGCGCAAAAGAACTTGAAAACCGAC
AGAAGAAACTGGAGCACGCCAACCGGCATTTGTTGCTCAGAATACAGGAACTTGAAATGCAGGCTCGAGC
TCATGGACTTTCCCTTATTCCATCCACGGGTCTCTGCTCTCCAGATTTGGTGAATCGGATCATCAAGCAA
GAACCCGTTCTTGAGAACTGCAGCCAAGACCTCCTTCAGCATCATGCAGACCTAACCTGTACAACAACTC
TCGATCTCACGGATGGCACCATCACCTTCAACAACAACCTCGGAACTGGGACTGAGGCCAACCAAGCCTA
TAGTGTCCCCACAAAAATGGGATCCAAACTGGAAGACATCCTGATGGACGACACCCTTTCTCCCGTCGGT
GTCACTGATCCACTCCTTTCCTCAGTGTCCCCCGGAGCTTCCAAAACAAGCAGCCGGAGGAGCAGTATGA
GCATGGAAGAGACGGAGCACACTTGTTAGTAATGAACTAGTCCGTAACTTGAAAGTATTTCGATTTCTTG
GCTTTATATATCTTGTGGAAAGGACGATTCGCGCGGACACCTGGACAGGTGACGCGTTAAGTCGACAATC
AACCTCTGGATTACAAAATTTGTGAAAGATTGACTGGTATTCTTAACTATGTTGCTCCTTTTACGCTATG
TGGATACGCTGCTTTAATGCCTTTGTATCATGCTATTGCTTCCCGTATGGCTTTCATTTTCTCCTCCTTG
TATAAATCCTGGTTGCTGTCTCTTTATGAGGAGTTGTGGCCCGTTGTCAGGCAACGTGGCGTGGTGTGCA
CTGTGTTTGCTGACGCAACCCCCACTGGTTGGGGCATTGCCACCACCTGTCAGCTCCTTTCCGGGACTTT
CGCTTTCCCCCTCCCTATTGCCACGGCGGAACTCATCGCCGCCTGCCTTGCCCGCTGCTGGACAGGGGCT
CGGCTGTTGGGCACTGACAATTCCGTGGTGTTGTCGGGGAAATCATCGTCCTTTCCTTGGCTGCTCGCCT
GTGTTGCCACCTGGATTCTGCGCGGGACGTCCTTCTGCTACGTCCCTTCGGCCCTCAATCCAGCGGACCT
TCCTTCCCGCGGCCTGCTGCCGGCTCTGCGGCCTCTTCCGCGTCTTCGCCTTCGCCCTCAGACGAGTCGG
ATCTCCCTTTGGGCCGCCTCCCCGCGTCGACTTTAAGACCAATGACTTACAAGGCAGCTGTAGATCTTAG
CCACTTTTTAAAAGAAAAGGGGGGACTGGAAGGGCTAATTCACTCCCAACGAAGACAAGATCTGCTTTTT
GCTTGTACTGGGTCTCTCTGGTTAGACCAGATCTGAGCCTGGGAGCTCTCTGGCTAACTAGGGAACCCAC
TGCTTAAGCCTCAATAAAGCTTGCCTTGAGTGCTTCAAGTAGTGTGTGCCCGTCTGTTGTGTGACTCTGG
TAACTAGAGATCCCTCAGACCCTTTTAGTCAGTGTGGAAAATCTCTAGCAGTACGTATAGTAGTTCATGT
CATCTTATTATTCAGTATTTATAACTTGCAAAGAAATGAATATCAGAGAGTGAGAGGAACTTGTTTATTG
CAGCTTATAATGGTTACAAATAAAGCAATAGCATCACAAATTTCACAAATAAAGCATTTTTTTCACTGCA
TTCTAGTTGTGGTTTGTCCAAACTCATCAATGTATCTTATCATGTCTGGCTCTAGCTATCCCGCCCCTAA
CTCCGCCCATCCCGCCCCTAACTCCGCCCAGTTCCGCCCATTCTCCGCCCCATGGCTGACTAATTTTTTT
TATTTATGCAGAGGCCGAGGCCGCCTCGGCCTCTGAGCTATTCCAGAAGTAGTGAGGAGGCTTTTTTGGA
GGCCTAGGGACGTACCCAATTCGCCCTATAGTGAGTCGTATTACGCGCGCTCACTGGCCGTCGTTTTACA
ACGTCGTGACTGGGAAAACCCTGGCGTTACCCAACTTAATCGCCTTGCAGCACATCCCCCTTTCGCCAGC
TGGCGTAATAGCGAAGAGGCCCGCACCGATCGCCCTTCCCAACAGTTGCGCAGCCTGAATGGCGAATGGG
[124 nt withheld, positions 7211-7334]
C
[91 nt withheld, positions 7336-7426]
A
[49 nt withheld, positions 7428-7476]
CCTTTGACGTTGGAGTCCACGTTCTTT
[37 nt withheld, positions 7504-7540]
ACCCTATCTCGGTCTATTCTTTTGATTTATAAGGGATTTTGCCGATTTCGGCCTATTGGTTAAAAAATGA
GCTGATTTAACAAAAATTTAACGCGAATTTTAACAAAATATTAACGCTTACAATTTAGGTGGCACTTTTC
GGGGAAATGTGCGCGGAACCCCTATTTGTTTATTTTTCTAAATACATTCAAATATGTATCCGCTCATGAG
ACAATAACCCTGATAAATGCTTCAATAATATTGAAAAAGGAAGAGTATGAGTATTCAACATTTCCGTGTC
GCCCTTATTCCCTTTTTTGCGGCATTTTGCCTTCCTGTTTTTGCTCACCCAGAAACGCTGGTGAAAGTAA
AAGATGCTGAAGATCAGTTGGGTGCACGAGTGGGTTACATCGAACTGGATCTCAACAGCGGTAAGATCCT
TGAGAGTTTTCGCCCCGAAGAACGTTTTCCAATGATGAGCACTTTTAAAGTTCTGCTATGTGGCGCGGTA
TTATCCCGTATTGACGCCGGGCAAGAGCAACTCGGTCGCCGCATACACTATTCTCAGAATGACTTGGTTG
AGTACTCACCAGTCACAGAAAAGCATCTTACGGATGGCATGACAGTAAGAGAATTATGCAGTGCTGCCAT
AACCATGAGTGATAACACTGCGGCCAACTTACTTCTGACAACGATCGGAGGACCGAAGGAGCTAACCGCT
TTTTTGCACAACATGGGGGATCATGTAACTCGCCTTGATCGTTGGGAACCGGAGCTGAATGAAGCCATAC
CAAACGACGAGCGTGACACCACGATGCCTGTAGCAATGGCAACAACGTTGCGCAAACTATTAACTGGCGA
ACTACTTACTCTAGCTTCCCGGCAACAATTAATAGACTGGATGGAGGCGGATAAAGTTGCAGGACCACTT
CTGCGCTCGGCCCTTCCGGCTGGCTGGTTTATTGCTGATAAATCTGGAGCCGGTGAGCGTGGGTCTCGCG
GTATCATTGCAGCACTGGGGCCAGATGGTAAGCCCTCCCGTATCGTAGTTATCTACACGACGGGGAGTCA
GGCAACTATGGATGAACGAAATAGACAGATCGCTGAGATAGGTGCCTCACTGATTAAGCATTGGTAACTG
TCAGACCAAGTTTACTCATATATACTTTAGATTGATTTAAAACTTCATTTTTAATTTAAAAGGATCTAGG
TGAAGATCCTTTTTGATAATCTCATGACCAAAATCCCTTAACGTGAGTTTTCGTTCCACTGAGCGTCAGA
CCCCGTAGAAAAGATCAAAGGATCTTCTTGAGATCCTTTTTTTCTGCGCGTAATCTGCTGCTTGCAAACA
AAAAAACCACCGCTACCAGCGGTGGTTTGTTTGCCGGATCAAGAGCTACCAACTCTTTTTCCGAAGGTAA
CTGGCTTCAGCAGAGCGCAGATACCAAATACTGTTCTTCTAGTGTAGCCGTAGTTAGGCCACCACTTCAA
GAACTCTGTAGCACCGCCTACATACCTCGCTCTGCTAATCCTGTTACCAGTGGCTGCTGCCAGTGGCGAT
AAGTCGTGTCTTACCGGGTTGGACTCAAGACGATAGTTACCGGATAAGGCGCAGCGGTCGGGCTGAACGG
GGGGTTCGTGCACACAGCCCAGCTTGGAGCGAACGACCTACACCGAACTGAGATACCTACAGCGTGAGCT
ATGAGAAAGCGCCACGCTTCCCGAAGGGAGAAAGGCGGACAGGTATCCGGTAAGCGGCAGGGTCGGAACA
GGAGAGCGCACGAGGGAGCTTCCAGGGGGAAACGCCTGGTATCTTTATAGTCCTGTCGGGTTTCGCCACC
TCTGACTTGAGCGTCGATTTTTGTGATGCTCGTCAGGGGGGCGGAGCCTATGGAAAAACGCCAGCAACGC
GGCCTTTTTACGGTTCCTGGCCTTTTGCTGGCCTTTTGCTCACATGTTCTTTCCTGCGTTATCCCCTGAT
TCTGTGGATAACCGTATTACCGCCTTTGAGTGAGCTGATACCGCTCGCCGCAGCCGAACGACCGAGCGCA
GCGAGTCAGTGAGCGAGGAAGCGGAAGAGCGCCCAATACGCAAACCGCCTCTCCCCGCGCGTTGGCCGAT
TCATTAATGCAGCTGGCACGACAGGTTTCCCGACTGGAAAGCGGGCAGTGAGCGCAACGCAATTAATGTG
AGTTAGCTCACTCATTAGGCACCCCAGGCTTTACACTTTATGCTTCCGGCTCGTATGTTGTGTGGAATTG
TGAGCGGATAACAATTTCACACAGGAAACAGCTATGACCATGATTACGCCAAGCGCGCAATTAACCCTCA
CTAAAGGGAACAAAAGCTGGAGCTGCAAGC
Features (pLannotate 1.2.2; 31 found; start..end, strand, type, name):
      5..231     +  promoter       RSV promoter: Rous sarcoma virus enhancer/promoter
    232..412     +  LTR            5' LTR (truncated): truncated 5' long terminal repeat (LTR) from HIV-1
    459..584     +  misc_feature   HIV-1 Ψ: packaging signal of human immunodeficiency virus type 1
    568..931     +  CDS            HIV-1 gag (fragment): gag protein from human immunodeficiency virus 1; gag
   1077..1310    +  misc_feature   RRE: The Rev response element (RRE) of HIV-1 allows for Rev-dependent mRNA export from the nucleus to the cytoplasm.
   1687..1713    +  CDS            Rev (fragment): human immunodeficiency virus 1 (HIV-1) Rev protein; rev; enhances nuclear export of unspliced and incompletely spliced viral mRNAs
   1720..1743    +  promoter       SV40 promoter (fragment): SV40 early promoter
   1744..1815    +  promoter       SV40 promoter (fragment): SV40 enhancer and early promoter
   1839..1974    +  rep_origin     SV40 ori: SV40 origin of replication
   2020..2616    +  CDS            PuroR (fragment): puromycin N-acetyltransferase; pac from Streptomyces; confers resistance to puromycin
   2665..2782    +  misc_feature   cPPT/CTS: central polypurine tract and central termination sequence of HIV-1
   2847..2913    +  CDS            small t antigen (fragment): SV40 (simian virus 40) small t antigen
   2920..4098    +  promoter       EF-1α promoter: strong constitutive promoter for human elongation factor EF-1α
   4172..5626    +  CDS            MITF (fragment): MITF_HUMAN - Also known as BHLHE32. Experimental evidence at protein level: Swiss-Prot protein existence level 1. Transcription factor that regulates the expression of genes with essential roles in cell differentiation, proliferation and survival. Binds to M-boxes (5'-TCATGTG-3') and symmetrical DNA sequences (E-boxes) (5'-CACGTG-3') found in the promoters of target genes, such as BCL2 and tyrosinase (TYR). Plays an important role in melanocyte development by regulating the expression of tyrosinase (TYR) and tyrosinase-related protein 1 (TYRP1). Plays a critical role in the differentiation of
   5642..5695    +  promoter       U6 promoter (fragment): RNA polymerase III promoter for human U6 snRNA
   5737..6325    +  misc_feature   WPRE: woodchuck hepatitis virus posttranscriptional regulatory element
   6376..6395    +  misc_feature   cPPT/CTS (fragment): central polypurine tract and central termination sequence of HIV-1
   6397..6630    +  LTR            3' LTR (ΔU3): self-inactivating 3' long terminal repeat (LTR) from HIV-1
   6708..6829    +  polyA_signal   SV40 poly(A) signal: SV40 polyadenylation signal
   6869..7004    +  rep_origin     SV40 ori: SV40 origin of replication
   7025..7043    -  promoter       T7 promoter: promoter for bacteriophage T7 RNA polymerase
   7051..7206    +  CDS            lacZα (fragment): LacZα fragment of β-galactosidase; lacZ fragment
   7211..7639    +  rep_origin     f1 ori (sequence partly withheld): f1 bacteriophage origin of replication; arrow indicates direction of (+) strand synthesis
   7692..7796    +  promoter       AmpR promoter: bla
   7797..8657    +  CDS            AmpR: β-lactamase; bla; confers resistance to ampicillin, carbenicillin, and related antibiotics
   8828..9416    +  rep_origin     ori: high-copy-number ColE1/pMB1/pBR322/pUC origin of replication
   9599..9691    +  CDS            lacI (fragment): lac repressor; lacI; The lac repressor binds to the lac operator to inhibit transcription in E. coli. This inhibition can be relieved by adding lactose or isopropyl-β-D-thiogalactopyranoside (IPTG).
   9704..9725    +  protein_bind   CAP binding site: CAP binding activates transcription in the presence of cAMP. E. coli catabolite activator protein
   9740..9770    +  promoter       lac promoter: promoter for the E. coli lac operon
   9778..9794    +  protein_bind   lac operator: The lac repressor binds to the lac operator to inhibit transcription in E. coli. This inhibition can be relieved by adding lactose or isopropyl-β-D-thiogalactopyranoside (IPTG). lac repressor encoded by lacI
   9839..9857    +  promoter       T3 promoter: promoter for bacteriophage T3 RNA polymerase
