[The description below was written by a language model from this plasmid's Addgene catalogue record and pLannotate feature annotations shown in this document.]
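Description:
TFORF2341 is a lentiviral mammalian expression plasmid built on the pLX_TRC317 backbone and carrying the human transcription factor MITF as its open reading frame. It belongs to a barcoded transcription factor ORF collection in which each construct carries a unique 24-bp barcode, so that the overexpressed factor can be identified in pooled screens. In bacteria it is maintained through a high-copy ColE1/pUC-type origin with ampicillin resistance (AmpR). An f1 origin and remnants of a lac/T3/T7 cloning region are also present in the backbone. The depositor notes that the plasmid can recombine, which is a common concern for LTR-containing vectors.

The viral portion has a third-generation, self-inactivating layout. An RSV promoter drives a truncated HIV-1 5' LTR, followed by the Ψ packaging signal with a partial gag sequence, the Rev response element for Rev-dependent nuclear export, and a cPPT/CTS element. The ΔU3 3' LTR, followed by an SV40 polyadenylation signal, closes the transfer cassette. Inside the provirus, an SV40 promoter drives puromycin N-acetyltransferase for selection of transduced cells. A separate EF-1α promoter drives the MITF ORF, which the depositor says was made by gene synthesis and corresponds to a specific annotated MITF transcript isoform. A WPRE downstream of the ORF enhances transcript stability and expression. The barcode itself is not annotated in the feature table. The short U6 promoter fragment detected between the ORF and the WPRE probably reflects a small sequence match and not a functional Pol III promoter.

The construct is intended for packaging into lentivirus to give stable, constitutive MITF overexpression in mammalian cells, for example in directed-differentiation or pooled transcription factor screens.
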