Addgene plasmid #142040: TFORF2341
Purpose: Lentiviral vector for overexpressing transcription factor ORFs with unique 24-bp barcodes. Barcodes facilitate identification of transcription factors in pooled screens.
Depositing lab: Feng Zhang. Depositing organization: Broad Institute. Publication: A transcription factor atlas of directed differentiation. Joung J, Ma S, Tay T, Geiger-Schuller KR, Kirchgatterer PC, Verdine VK, Guo B, Arias-Garcia MA, Allen WE, Singh A, Kuksenko O, Abudayyeh OO, Gootenberg JS, Fu Z, Macrae RK, Buenrostro JD, Regev A, Zhang F. Cell. 2023 Jan 5;186(1):209-229.e26. doi: 10.1016/j.cell.2022.11.026. PubMed 36608654.
Backbone
  Vector backbone: pLX_TRC317
  Backbone manufacturer: Broad Institute Genetic Perturbation Platform
  Backbone size w/o insert (bp): 8264
  Vector type: Mammalian Expression, Lentiviral
  Selectable markers: Puromycin
Growth in bacteria
  Bacterial resistance: Ampicillin, 100 μg/mL
  Growth temperature: 37°C
  Growth strain: NEB Stable
  Copy number: High Copy
Gene/Insert
  Gene/Insert name: MITF
  Species: H. sapiens (human)
  Insert size (bp): 1616
  Entrez Gene: MITF (a.k.a. CMM8, COMMAD, MI, MITF-A, WS2, WS2A, bHLHe32)
  Promoter: EF1a
  Cloning method: Unknown
  Sequencing primers: 5′ GGGTGGAGACTGAAGTTAGGCCAG; 3′ CACATAGCGTAAAAGGAGCAACATAG
Terms and licenses: Academic/Nonprofit Terms; Industry Terms: Not Available to Industry
Depositor comments: NM_198177,ENST00000314589 . The transcription factor ORF portion of this plasmid was synthesized by Genewiz. Please test multiple small colonies in case of plasmid recombination. To make this collection available in a timely manner, a portion of this collection was not fully sequenced by Addgene. If an Addgene verified full plasmid sequence is not available, please contact us prior to placing an order to request the full sequence.
How to cite: TFORF2341 was a gift from Feng Zhang (Addgene plasmid # 142040 ; http://n2t.net/addgene:142040 ; RRID:Addgene_142040)
