>Addgene plasmid #142040 | TFORF2341 | depositor partial sequence | sequence record 278257 | Insert
ACCGCCACCATGGAGGCGCTTAGAGTTCAGATGTTCATGCCATGCTCCTTTGAAAGCTTGTATCTCAGTT
CCGCCGAGCATCCTGGGGCCTCCAAGCCTCCGATAAGCTCCTCCAGTATGACATCACGCATCTTGCTACG
CCAGCAACTCATGCGTGAGCAGATGCAGGAGCAGGAGCGCAGGGAGCAGCAGCAGAAGCTGCAGGCGGCC
CAGTTCATGCAACAGAGAGTGCCCGTGAGTCAGACACCAGCCATAAACGTCAGTGTGCCCACCACCCTTC
CCTCTGCCACGCAGGTGCCGATGGAAGTCCTTAAGGTGCAGACCCACCTCGAAAACCCCACCAAGTACCA
CATACAGCAAGCCCAACGGCAGCAGGTAAAGCAGTACCTTTCTACCACTTTAGCAAATAAACATGCCAAC
CAAGTCCTGAGCTTGCCATGTCCAAACCAGCCTGGCGATCATGTCATGCCACCGGTGCCGGGGAGCAGCG
CACCCAACAGCCCCATGGCTATGCTTACGCTTAACTCCAACTGTGAAAAAGAGGGATTTTATAAGTTTGA
AGAGCAAAACAGGGCAGAGAGCGAGTGCCCAGGCATGAACACACATTCACGAGCGTCCTGTATGCAGATG
GATGATGTAATCGATGACATCATTAGCCTAGAATCAAGTTATAATGAGGAAATCTTGGGCTTGATGGATC
CTGCTTTGCAAATGGCAAATACGTTGCCTGTCTCGGGAAACTTGATTGATCTTTATGGAAACCAAGGTCT
GCCCCCACCAGGCCTCACCATCAGCAACTCCTGTCCAGCCAACCTTCCCAACATAAAAAGGGAGCTCACA
GAGTCTGAAGCAAGAGCACTGGCCAAAGAGAGGCAGAAAAAGGACAATCACAACCTGATTGAACGAAGAA
GAAGATTTAACATAAATGACCGCATTAAAGAACTAGGTACTTTGATTCCCAAGTCAAATGATCCAGACAT
GCGCTGGAACAAGGGAACCATCTTAAAAGCATCCGTGGACTATATCCGAAAGTTGCAACGAGAACAGCAA
CGCGCAAAAGAACTTGAAAACCGACAGAAGAAACTGGAGCACGCCAACCGGCATTTGTTGCTCAGAATAC
AGGAACTTGAAATGCAGGCTCGAGCTCATGGACTTTCCCTTATTCCATCCACGGGTCTCTGCTCTCCAGA
TTTGGTGAATCGGATCATCAAGCAAGAACCCGTTCTTGAGAACTGCAGCCAAGACCTCCTTCAGCATCAT
GCAGACCTAACCTGTACAACAACTCTCGATCTCACGGATGGCACCATCACCTTCAACAACAACCTCGGAA
CTGGGACTGAGGCCAACCAAGCCTATAGTGTCCCCACAAAAATGGGATCCAAACTGGAAGACATCCTGAT
GGACGACACCCTTTCTCCCGTCGGTGTCACTGATCCACTCCTTTCCTCAGTGTCCCCCGGAGCTTCCAAA
ACAAGCAGCCGGAGGAGCAGTATGAGCATGGAAGAGACGGAGCACACTTGTTAGTAATGAACTAGTCCGT
AACTTGAAAGTATTTCGATTTCTTGGCTTTATATATCTTGTGGAAAGGACGATTCGCGCGGACACCTGGA
CAGGTG
