>Addgene plasmid #142040 | TFORF2341 | depositor partial sequence | sequence record 278258 | Barcode
TTCGCGCGGACACCTGGACAGGTG
